>Addgene plasmid #51982 | Nano-lantern(Ca2+)_600/pcDNA3 | depositor partial sequence | sequence record 80020 | insert
GGATCCGCCACCATGGTGAGCAAGGGCGAGGAGCTGTTCACCGGGGTGGTGCCCATCCTGGTCGAGCTGG
ACGGCGACGTAAACGGCCACAAGTTCAGCGTGTCCGGCGAGGGCGAGGGCGATGCCACCTACGGCAAGCT
GACCCTGAAGCTGATCTGCACCACCGGCAAGCTGCCCGTGCCCTGGCCCACCCTCGTGACCACCCTGGGC
TACGGCCTGCAGTGCTTCGCCCGCTACCCCGACCACATGAAGCAGCACGACTTCTTCAAGTCCGCCATGC
CCGAAGGCTACGTCCAGGAGCGCACCATCTTCTTCAAGGACGACGGCAACTACAAGACCCGCGCCGAGGT
GAAGTTCGAGGGCGACACCCTGGTGAACCGCATCGAGCTGAAGGGCATCGACTTCAAGGAGGACGGCAAC
ATCCTGGGGCACAAGCTGGAGTACAACTACAACAGCCACAACGTCTATATCACCGCCGACAAGCAGAAGA
ACGGCATCAAGGCCAACTTCAAGATCCGCCACAACATCGAGGACGGCGGCGTGCAGCTCGCCGACCACTA
CCAGCAGAACACCCCCATCGGCGACGGCCCCGTGCTGCTGCCCGACAACCACTACCTGAGCTACCAGTCC
AAGCTGAGCAAAGACCCCAACGAGAAGCGCGATCACATGGTCCTGCTGGAGTTCGTGACCGCCGCCGGGG
GTACCAAGGTGTACGACCCCGAGCAGAGGAAGAGGATGATCACCGGCCCCCAGTGGTGGGCCAGGTGCAA
GCAGATGAACGTGCTGGACAGCTTCATCAACTACTACGACAGCGAGAAGCACGCCGAGAACGCCGTGATC
TTCCTGCACGGCAACGCCACTAGCAGCTACCTGTGGAGGCACGTGGTGCCCCACATCGAGCCCGTGGCCA
GGTGCATCATCCCCGATCTGATCGGCATGGGCAAGAGCGGCAAGAGCGGCAACGGCAGCTACAGGCTGCT
GGACCACTACAAGTACCTGACCGCCTGGTTCGAGCTCCTGAACCTGCCCAAGAAGATCATCTTCGTGGGC
CACGACTGGGGCGCCGCCCTGGCCTTCCACTACGCCTACGAGCACCAGGACAGGATCAAGGCCATCGTGC
ACATGGAGAGCGTGGTGGACGTGATCGAGAGCTGGGACGAGTGGCCAGACATCGAGGAGGACATCGCCCT
GATCAAGAGCGAGGAGGGCGAGAAGATGGTGCTGGAGAACAACTTCTTCGTGGAGACCGTGCTGCCCAGC
AAGATCATGAGAAAGCTGGAGCCCGAGGAGTTCGCCGCCTACCTGGAGCCCTTCAAGGAGAAGGGCGAGG
TGAGAAGACCCACCCTGAGCTGGCCCAGAGAGATCCCCCTGGTGAAGGGCCCATGGATGCATGACCAACT
GACAGAAGAGCAGATTGCAGAGTTCAAAGAAGCCTTCTCATTATTCGACAAGGATGGGGACGGCACCATC
ACCACAAAGGAACTTGGCACCGTTATGAGGTCGCTTGGACAAAACCCAACGGAAGCAGAATTGCAGGATA
TGATCAATGAAGTCGATGCTGATGGCAATGGAACGATTTACTTTCCTGAATTTCTTACTATGATGGCTAG
AAAAATGAAGGACACAGACAGCGAAGAGGAAATCCGAGAAGCATTCCGTGTTTTTGACAAGGATGGGAAC
GGCTACATCAGCGCTGCTCAGTTACGTCACGTCATGACAAACCTCGGGGAGAAGTTAACAGATGAAGAAG
TTGATGAAATGATAAGGGAAGCAGATATCGATGGTGATGGCCAAGTAAACTATGAAGAGTTTGTACAAAT
GATGACAGCAAAGGGGGGGAAGAGGCGCTGGAAGAAAAACTTCATTGCCGTCAGCGCTGCCAACCGGTTC
AAGAAGATCTCCAGCTCCGGGGCACTGGAGCTCGGCAAGCCCGACGTGGTGCAGATCGTGAGAAACTACA
ACGCCTACCTGAGAGCCAGCGACGACCTGCCCAAGCTGTTCATCGAGGGCGACCCCGGCTTCTTCAGCAA
CGCCATCGTGGAGGGCGCCAAGAAGTTCCCCAACACCGAGTTCGTGAAGGTGAAGGGCCTGCACTTCCTC
CAGGAGGACGCCCCCGACGAGATGGGCAAGTACATCAAGAGCTTCGTGGAGAGAGTGCTGAAGAACGAGC
AGTAAGAATTC
