>Addgene plasmid #51982 | Nano-lantern(Ca2+)_600/pcDNA3 | addgene partial sequence | sequence record 81309 | CMV-F 5'-CGCAAATGGGCGGTAGGCGTG-3'
TAGAGAACCCACTGCTTACTGGCTTATCGAAATTAATACGACTCACTATAGGGAGACCCAAGCTTGGTAC
CGAGCTCGGATCCGATGGTGAGCAAGGGCGAGGAGCTGTTCACCGGGGTGGTGCCCATCCTGGTCGAGCT
GGACGGCGACGTAAACGGCCACAAGTTCAGCGTGTCCGGCGAGGGCGAGGGCGATGCCACCTACGGCAAG
CTGACCCTGAAGCTGATCTGCACCACCGGCAAGCTGCCCGTGCCCTGGCCCACCCTCGTGACCACCCTGG
GCTACGGCCTGCAGTGCTTCGCCCGCTACCCCGACCACATGAAGCAGCACGACTTCTTCAAGTCCGCCAT
GCCCGAAGGCTACGTCCAGGAGCGCACCATCTTCTTCAAGGACGACGGCAACTACAAGACCCGCGCCGAG
GTGAAGTTCGAGGGCGACACCCTGGTGAACCGCATCGAGCTGAAGGGCATCGACTTCAAGGAGGACGGCA
ACATCCTGGGGCACAAGCTGGAGTACAACTACAACAGCCACAACGTCTATATCACCGCCGACAAGCAGAA
GAACGGCATCAAGGCCAACTTCAAGATCCGCCACAACATCGAGGACGGCGGCGTGCAGCTCGCCGACCAC
TACCAGCAGAACACCCCCATCGGCGACGGCCCCGTGCTGCTGCCCGACAACCACTACCTGAGCTACCAGT
CCAAGCTGAGCAAAGACCCCAACGAGAAGCGCGATCACATGGTCCTGCTGGAGTTCGTGACCGCCGCCGG
GGGTACCAAGGTGTACGACCCCGAGCAGAGGAAGAGGATGATCACCGGCC
