>Addgene plasmid #51982 | Nano-lantern(Ca2+)_600/pcDNA3 | addgene partial sequence | sequence record 82081 | EGFP-C 5'-CATGGTCCTGCTGGAGTTCGTG-3'
AGAGGATGATCACCGGCCCCCAGTGGTGGGCCAGGTGCAAGCAGATGAACGTGCTGGACAGCTTCATCAA
CTACTACGACAGCGAGAAGCACGCCGAGAACGCCGTGATCTTCCTGCACGGCAACGCCACTAGCAGCTAC
CTGTGGAGGCACGTGGTGCCCCACATCGAGCCCGTGGCCAGGTGCATCATCCCCGATCTGATCGGCATGG
GCAAGAGCGGCAAGAGCGGCAACGGCAGCTACAGGCTGCTGGACCACTACAAGTACCTGACCGCCTGGTT
CGAGCTTCTGAACCTGCCCAAGAAGATCATCTTCGTGGGCCACGACTGGGGCGCCGCCCTGGCCTTCCAC
TACGCCTACGAGCACCAGGACAGGATCAAGGCCATCGTGCACATGGAGAGCGTGGTGGACGTGATCGAGA
GCTGGGACGAGTGGCCAGACATCGAGGAGGACATCGCCCTGATCAAGAGCGAGGAGGGCGAGAAGATGGT
GCTGGAGAACAACTTCTTCGTGGAGACCGTGCTGCCCAGCAAGATCATGAGAAAGCTGGAGCCCGAGGAG
TTCGCCGCCTACCTGGAGCCCTTCAAGGAGAAGGGCGAGGTGAGAAGACCCACCCTGAGCTGGCCCAGAG
AGATCCCCCTGGTGAAGGGCCCATGGATGCATGACCAACTGACAGAAGAGCAGATTGCAGAGTTCAAAGA
AGCCTTCTCATTATTCGACAAGGATGGGGACGGCACCATCACCACAAAGGAACTTGGCACCGTTATGAGG
TCGCTTGGACAAAACCCAACGGAAGCAGAATTGCAGGATATGATCAATGAAA
