>Addgene plasmid #51982 | Nano-lantern(Ca2+)_600/pcDNA3 | addgene partial sequence | sequence record 82083 | BGH-rev 5'-TAGAAGGCACAGTCGAGG-3'
GCCCTCTAGATGCATGCTCGAGCGGCCGCCAGTGTGATGGATATCTGCAGAATTCTTACTGCTCGTTCTT
CAGCACTCTCTCCACGAAGCTCTTGATGTACTTGCCCATCTCGTCGGGGGCGTCCTCCTGGAGGAAGTGC
AGGCCCTTCACCTTCACGAACTCGGTGTTGGGGAACTTCTTGGCGCCCTCCACGATGGCGTTGCTGAAGA
AGCCGGGGTCACCCTCGATGAACAGCTTGGGCAGGTCGTCGCTGGCTCTCAGGTAGGCGTTGTAGTTTCT
CACGATCTGCACCACGTCGGGCTTGCCGAGCTCCAGTGCCCCGGAGCTGGAGATCTTCTTGAACCGGTTG
GCAGCGCTGACGGCAATGAAGTTTTTCTTCCAGCGCCTCTTCCCCCCCTTTGCTGTCATCATTTGTACAA
ACTCTTCATAGTTTACTTGGCCATCACCATCGATATCTGCTTCCCTTATCATTTCATCAACTTCTTCATC
TGTTAACTTCTCCCCGAGGTTTGTCATGACGTGACGTAACTGAGCAGCGCTGATGTAGCCGTTCCCATCC
TTGTCAAAAACACGGAATGCTTCTCGGATTTCCTCTTCGCTGTCTGTGTCCTTCATTTTTCTAGCCATCA
TAGTAAGAAATTCAGGAAAGTAAATCGTTCCATTGCCATCAGCATCGACTTCATTGATCATATCCTGCAA
TTCTGCTTCCGTTGGGTTTTGTCCAAGCGACCTCATAACGGTGCCAAGTTCCTTTGTGGTGATGGTGCCG
TCCCCATCCTTGTCGAATAATGAGAAGGCTTCTTTGAACTCTGCAATCTGCTCTTCTGTCAGTTGGTCAT
GCATCCATGGGCCCTTCACCAGGG
