[The description below was written by a language model from this plasmid's Addgene catalogue record.]
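Description:
Nano-lantern(Ca2+)_600/pcDNA3 is a mammalian expression plasmid built on the Invitrogen pcDNA3 backbone. It is propagated in E. coli as a high-copy plasmid under ampicillin selection. No feature table accompanies the record, so individual backbone elements are not itemised. The listed sequencing primers (CMV forward and BGH reverse) fit the standard pcDNA3 layout, in which an insert sits between the CMV immediate-early promoter and the bovine growth hormone polyadenylation signal. pcDNA3 also normally carries a neomycin resistance cassette for selecting stable mammalian lines, though the record does not confirm this.

The payload is a synthetic insert of about 2.2 kb, named Nano-lantern_CaM_E104Q-2G, cloned between BamHI and EcoRI sites that both remain intact. The record describes it as a Nano-lantern-based luminescent Ca2+ indicator with a Kd of 600 nM. Nano-lantern is generally known as a fusion of a bright Renilla luciferase variant (Rluc8, here carrying an S257G substitution) with a yellow fluorescent protein, so that energy transfer from the luciferase to the fluorescent protein boosts light output. The insert name indicates a calmodulin-based sensing module carrying an E104Q substitution. The "2G" presumably denotes a short glycine linker, but the record does not spell out the domain arrangement. In sensors of this type, Ca2+ binding changes the conformation of the sensing module and thereby modulates luminescence. The calmodulin mutation presumably helps set the stated affinity.

The construct is intended for transfection into mammalian cells to report intracellular Ca2+ by bioluminescence. This requires luciferase substrate but no excitation light, which avoids autofluorescence and phototoxicity. The depositor notes that small differences between the quality-control and deposited sequences have no functional consequence.
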