Addgene plasmid #51982: Nano-lantern(Ca2+)_600/pcDNA3
Purpose: mammalian expression of a Nano-lantern-based luminescent Ca2+ indicator with Kd=600nM
Depositing lab: Takeharu Nagai. Depositing organization: The University of Osaka. Publication: Luminescent proteins for high-speed single-cell and whole-body imaging. Saito K, Chang YF, Horikawa K, Hatsugai N, Higuchi Y, Hashida M, Yoshida Y, Matsuda T, Arai Y, Nagai T. Nat Commun. 2012;3:1262. doi: 10.1038/ncomms2248. PubMed 23232392.
Backbone
  Vector backbone: pcDNA3
  Backbone manufacturer: Invitrogen
  Vector type: Mammalian Expression
Growth in bacteria
  Bacterial resistance: Ampicillin, 100 μg/mL
  Growth temperature: 37°C
  Growth strain: DH5alpha
  Copy number: High Copy
Gene/Insert
  Gene/Insert name: Nano-lantern_CaM_E104Q-2G
  Species: Synthetic
  Insert size (bp): 2200
  Mutation: S257G in Rluc8
  Cloning method: Restriction Enzyme; 5′ cloning site BamHI (not destroyed); 3′ cloning site EcoRI (not destroyed)
  Sequencing primers: 5′ CMV-F; 3′ BGHrev
Terms and licenses: Academic/Nonprofit Terms; Industry Terms: Not Available to Industry
Depositor comments: GenBank accession number: JN859496 The minor discrepancies between the QC and depositor sequence have no functional consequence.
How to cite: Nano-lantern(Ca2+)_600/pcDNA3 was a gift from Takeharu Nagai (Addgene plasmid # 51982 ; http://n2t.net/addgene:51982 ; RRID:Addgene_51982)
